Addgene plasmid #73807: pAAV-CAG-Peredox
Purpose: Expresses the Peredox fluorescent sensor protein (for NADH/NAD ratio) in mammalian cells (and can be packaged as AAV)
Depositing lab: Gary Yellen. Depositing organization: Harvard Medical School. Publication: Cytosolic NADH-NAD Redox Visualized in Brain Slices by Two-Photon Fluorescence Lifetime Biosensor Imaging. Mongeon R, Venkatachalam V, Yellen G. Antioxid Redox Signal. 2016 Mar 18. 10.1089/ars.2015.6593 PubMed 26857245.
Backbone
  Vector backbone: AAV-Flex
  Modifications to backbone: Made cre-independent by passing through HEK293 cre-expressing cells.
  Vector type: Mammalian Expression, AAV
Growth in bacteria
  Bacterial resistance: Ampicillin, 100 μg/mL
  Growth temperature: 37°C
  Growth strain: NEB Stable
  Copy number: Unknown
Gene/Insert
  Gene/Insert name: Peredox
  Species: Synthetic
Terms and licenses: Academic/Nonprofit Terms; Industry Terms: Not Available to Industry
Depositor comments: Please note that this plasmid expresses only Peredox, with no mCherry or mCitrine to use for ratio measurements. It is best used for fluorescence lifetime imaging (FLIM).
How to cite: pAAV-CAG-Peredox was a gift from Gary Yellen (Addgene plasmid # 73807 ; http://n2t.net/addgene:73807 ; RRID:Addgene_73807)
