[The description below was written by a language model from this plasmid's Addgene catalogue record and pLannotate feature annotations shown in this document.]
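Description:
pAAV-CAG-Peredox is an adeno-associated virus transfer plasmid for mammalian expression of the Peredox biosensor. It can be used by direct transfection or packaged into recombinant AAV. The bacterial portion carries a high-copy ColE1/pUC-type origin, an f1 phage origin and an ampicillin resistance gene (β-lactamase with its own promoter). Short lacZα and lacI fragments flanking the ITRs are remnants of the parental cloning vector. The expression cassette lies between two AAV2 inverted terminal repeats, one annotated as partial. These repeats are the cis elements needed for replication and encapsidation of the vector genome.

Expression is driven by a CAG-type promoter, made up of a CMV enhancer fragment, the chicken β-actin promoter and a chimeric β-actin/β-globin intron. Downstream, the Peredox coding sequence sits in the forward orientation, followed by a WPRE to enhance transcript stability and expression and an SV40 polyadenylation signal. Peredox is a synthetic sensor of the cytosolic NADH/NAD+ redox state. It consists of two copies of the Thermus aquaticus Rex redox-sensing repressor separated by circularly permuted monomeric T-Sapphire.

The backbone was originally a Cre-dependent AAV-Flex vector, and it was made Cre-independent by passage through Cre-expressing HEK293 cells. Consistent with this, only a single lox2272 site upstream and a single loxP site downstream of the insert remain. These are incompatible with each other, so the cassette is locked in the sense orientation and expressed constitutively. The depositor notes that the construct encodes Peredox alone, without an mCherry or mCitrine partner for ratiometric normalisation. It is therefore best suited to fluorescence lifetime imaging, as in the brain-slice two-photon work with which it is associated.
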