Features (pLannotate 1.2.2; 20 found; start..end, strand, type, name):
    182..770     -  rep_origin     ori: high-copy-number ColE1/pMB1/pBR322/pUC origin of replication
    941..1801    -  CDS            AmpR: β-lactamase; bla; confers resistance to ampicillin, carbenicillin, and related antibiotics
   1802..1906    -  promoter       AmpR promoter: bla
   1959..2387    -  rep_origin     f1 ori (sequence partly withheld): f1 bacteriophage origin of replication; arrow indicates direction of (+) strand synthesis
   2392..2461    -  CDS            lacZα (fragment): LacZα fragment of β-galactosidase; lacZ fragment
   2456..2588    -  repeat_region  AAV2 ITR (fragment): inverted terminal repeat of adeno-associated virus serotype 2 inverted
   2649..2897    +  enhancer       CMV enhancer (fragment): human cytomegalovirus immediate early enhancer
   2899..3176    +  promoter       chicken β-actin promoter: No description available
   3177..3313    +  intron         hybrid intron (fragment): hybrid between chicken β-actin (CBA) and minute virus of mice (MMV) introns (Gray et al., 2011)
   3402..3532    +  intron         chimeric intron (fragment): chimera between introns from chicken β-actin and rabbit β-globin
   3530..3595    +  CDS            HBB (fragment): HBB_LEPEU - Experimental evidence at protein level: Swiss-Prot protein existence level 1. Involved in oxygen transport from the lung to the various peripheral tissues. From Lepus europaeus (European hare).
   3594..3627    -  protein_bind   lox2272: Cre-mediated recombination occurs in the 8-bp core sequence (GGATACTT). lox2272 sites are compatible with each other, but incompatible with loxP or loxN sites (Lee and Saito, 1988). Cre recombinase
   3679..5680    +  CDS            Peredox (fragment): genetically encoded fluorescent biosensor of the cytosolic NADH-NAD+ redox state (Hung et al., 2011) consists of two pH-insensitive mutant copies of the Thermus aquaticus redox-sensing repressor Rex (T-Rex) separated by circularly permuted monomeric T-Sapphire (cpmTS), a pH-resistant GFP variant
   5732..5765    +  protein_bind   loxP: Cre-mediated recombination occurs in the 8-bp core sequence (GCATACAT). Cre recombinase
   5783..5807    +  misc_feature   MCS (fragment): pBluescript multiple cloning site
   5807..6395    +  misc_feature   WPRE: woodchuck hepatitis virus posttranscriptional regulatory element
   6438..6559    -  polyA_signal   SV40 poly(A) signal: SV40 polyadenylation signal
   6582..6650    -  CDS            large T antigen (fragment): large T antigen from SV40 (simian virus 40)
   6721..6854    +  repeat_region  AAV2 ITR: inverted terminal repeat of adeno-associated virus serotype 2 inverted
   6848..6904    -  CDS            lacI (fragment): lac repressor; lacI; The lac repressor binds to the lac operator to inhibit transcription in E. coli. This inhibition can be relieved by adding lactose or isopropyl-β-D-thiogalactopyranoside (IPTG).
>Addgene plasmid #73807 | pAAV-CAG-Peredox | depositor full sequence | sequence record 136850 | pAAV-CAG-Peredox sequence 6905 bps
CTTCCGCTTCCTCGCTCACTGACTCGCTGCGCTCGGTCGTTCGGCTGCGGCGAGCGGTATCAGCTCACTC
AAAGGCGGTAATACGGTTATCCACAGAATCAGGGGATAACGCAGGAAAGAACATGTGAGCAAAAGGCCAG
CAAAAGGCCAGGAACCGTAAAAAGGCCGCGTTGCTGGCGTTTTTCCATAGGCTCCGCCCCCCTGACGAGC
ATCACAAAAATCGACGCTCAAGTCAGAGGTGGCGAAACCCGACAGGACTATAAAGATACCAGGCGTTTCC
CCCTGGAAGCTCCCTCGTGCGCTCTCCTGTTCCGACCCTGCCGCTTACCGGATACCTGTCCGCCTTTCTC
CCTTCGGGAAGCGTGGCGCTTTCTCATAGCTCACGCTGTAGGTATCTCAGTTCGGTGTAGGTCGTTCGCT
CCAAGCTGGGCTGTGTGCACGAACCCCCCGTTCAGCCCGACCGCTGCGCCTTATCCGGTAACTATCGTCT
TGAGTCCAACCCGGTAAGACACGACTTATCGCCACTGGCAGCAGCCACTGGTAACAGGATTAGCAGAGCG
AGGTATGTAGGCGGTGCTACAGAGTTCTTGAAGTGGTGGCCTAACTACGGCTACACTAGAAGAACAGTAT
TTGGTATCTGCGCTCTGCTGAAGCCAGTTACCTTCGGAAAAAGAGTTGGTAGCTCTTGATCCGGCAAACA
AACCACCGCTGGTAGCGGTGGTTTTTTTGTTTGCAAGCAGCAGATTACGCGCAGAAAAAAAGGATCTCAA
GAAGATCCTTTGATCTTTTCTACGGGGTCTGACGCTCAGTGGAACGAAAACTCACGTTAAGGGATTTTGG
TCATGAGATTATCAAAAAGGATCTTCACCTAGATCCTTTTAAATTAAAAATGAAGTTTTAAATCAATCTA
AAGTATATATGAGTAAACTTGGTCTGACAGTTACCAATGCTTAATCAGTGAGGCACCTATCTCAGCGATC
TGTCTATTTCGTTCATCCATAGTTGCCTGACTCCCCGTCGTGTAGATAACTACGATACGGGAGGGCTTAC
CATCTGGCCCCAGTGCTGCAATGATACCGCGAGACCCACGCTCACCGGCTCCAGATTTATCAGCAATAAA
CCAGCCAGCCGGAAGGGCCGAGCGCAGAAGTGGTCCTGCAACTTTATCCGCCTCCATCCAGTCTATTAAT
TGTTGCCGGGAAGCTAGAGTAAGTAGTTCGCCAGTTAATAGTTTGCGCAACGTTGTTGCCATTGCTACAG
GCATCGTGGTGTCACGCTCGTCGTTTGGTATGGCTTCATTCAGCTCCGGTTCCCAACGATCAAGGCGAGT
TACATGATCCCCCATGTTGTGCAAAAAAGCGGTTAGCTCCTTCGGTCCTCCGATCGTTGTCAGAAGTAAG
TTGGCCGCAGTGTTATCACTCATGGTTATGGCAGCACTGCATAATTCTCTTACTGTCATGCCATCCGTAA
GATGCTTTTCTGTGACTGGTGAGTACTCAACCAAGTCATTCTGAGAATAGTGTATGCGGCGACCGAGTTG
CTCTTGCCCGGCGTCAATACGGGATAATACCGCGCCACATAGCAGAACTTTAAAAGTGCTCATCATTGGA
AAACGTTCTTCGGGGCGAAAACTCTCAAGGATCTTACCGCTGTTGAGATCCAGTTCGATGTAACCCACTC
GTGCACCCAACTGATCTTCAGCATCTTTTACTTTCACCAGCGTTTCTGGGTGAGCAAAAACAGGAAGGCA
AAATGCCGCAAAAAAGGGAATAAGGGCGACACGGAAATGTTGAATACTCATACTCTTCCTTTTTCAATAT
TATTGAAGCATTTATCAGGGTTATTGTCTCATGAGCGGATACATATTTGAATGTATTTAGAAAAATAAAC
AAATAGGGGTTCCGCGCACATTTCCCCGAAAAGTGCCACCTAAATTGTAAGCGTTAATATTTTGTTAAAA
TTCGCGTTAAATTTTTGTTAAATCAGCTCATTTTTTAACCAATAGGCCGAAATCGGCAAAATCCCTTATA
AATCAAAAGAATAGACCGAGATAGGGT
[37 nt withheld, positions 2058-2094]
AAAGAACGTGGACTCCAACGTCAAAGG
[49 nt withheld, positions 2122-2170]
T
[91 nt withheld, positions 2172-2262]
G
[124 nt withheld, positions 2264-2387]
CCCATTCGCCATTCAGGCTGCGCAACTGTTGGGAAGGGCGATCGGTGCGGGCCTCTTCGCTATTACGCCA
GCTGCGCGCTCGCTCGCTCACTGAGGCCGCCCGGGCAAAGCCCGGGCGTCGGGCGACCTTTGGTCGCCCG
GCCTCAGTGAGCGAGCGAGCGCGCAGAGAGGGAGTGGCCAACTCCATCACTAGGGGTTCCTTGTAGTTAA
TGATTAACCCGCCATGCTACTTATCTACGTAGCCATGCTCTAGGAAGAGTACCATTGACGTCAATAATGA
CGTATGTTCCCATAGTAACGCCAATAGGGACTTTCCATTGACGTCAATGGGTGGAGTATTTACGGTAAAC
TGCCCACTTGGCAGTACATCAAGTGTATCATATGCCAAGTACGCCCCCTATTGACGTCAATGACGGTAAA
TGGCCCGCCTGGCATTATGCCCAGTACATGACCTTATGGGACTTTCCTACTTGGCAGTACATCTACGTAT
TAGTCATCGCTATTACCATGGTCGAGGTGAGCCCCACGTTCTGCTTCACTCTCCCCATCTCCCCCCCCTC
CCCACCCCCAATTTTGTATTTATTTATTTTTTAATTATTTTGTGCAGCGATGGGGGCGGGGGGGGGGGGG
GGGCGCGCGCCAGGCGGGGCGGGGCGGGGCGAGGGGCGGGGCGGGGCGAGGCGGAGAGGTGCGGCGGCAG
CCAATCAGAGCGGCGCGCTCCGAAAGTTTCCTTTTATGGCGAGGCGGCGGCGGCGGCGGCCCTATAAAAA
GCGAAGCGCGCGGCGGGCGGGAGTCGCTGCGACGCTGCCTTCGCCCCGTGCCCCGCTCCGCCGCCGCCTC
GCGCCGCCCGCCCCGGCTCTGACTGACCGCGTTACTCCCACAGGTGAGCGGGCGGGACGGCCCTTCTCCT
CCGGGCTGTAATTAGCGCTTGGTTTAATGACGGCTTGTTTCTTTTCTGTGGCTGCGTGAAAGCCTTGAGG
GGCTCCGGGAGGGCCCTTTGTGCGGGGGGAGCGGCTCGGGGCTGTCCGCGGGGGGACGGCTGCCTTCGGG
GGGGACGGGGCAGGGCGGGGTTCGGCTTCTGGCGTGTGACCGGCGGCTCTAGAGCCTCTGCTAACCATGT
TCATGCCTTCTTCTTTTTCCTACAGCTCCTGGGCAACGTGCTGGTTATTGTGCTGTCTCATCATTTTGGC
AAAGAATTGGATCCCCATAACTTCGTATAAAGTATCCTATACGAAGTTATACTAGAATTCGGTACCACCG
GTGCTAGATTGGGCCCACCATGGTTGCTAGCAAAGTTCCTGAAGCAGCCATTTCCAGACTGATTACTTAC
CTGAGAATTCTGGAAGAGCTGGAAGCCCAAGGTGTACACCGCACCGCCTCCGAGCAACTGGGCGAGCTGG
CCCAGGTCACCGCCTTCCAGGTTGATAAGGACCTGTCCTACTTCGGCTCCTACGGCACTGACGGCGTTGG
CTACACTGTACCGGTCCTCAAGAGAGAACTGCGCCATATCCTCGGTCTGAACCGCAAATGGGGCCTGTGC
ATCGTGGGGATGGGCCGCCTGGGATCCGCTCTTGCTGATTGGCCTGGTTTTGGCGAGAGCTTCGAGCTGC
GCGGTTTCTTCGATGTTGACCCAGGTATGGTTGGTCGGCCGGTTCGCGGTGGTGTTATCGAACACGTTGA
TCTGCTGCCCCAGCGCGTACCTGGTCGCATCGAAATCGCTCTGCTGACGGTTCCACGCGAGGCAGCACAG
AAGGCTGCCGACCTGCTGGTTGCCGCTGGCATCAAGGGCATCCTGAACTTCGCTCCAGTTGTACTGGAGG
TTCCCAAGGAAGTGGCTGTTGAGAACGTTGACATCCTGGCCGGTCTGACGCGTCTGAGCTTTGCCATTCT
GAACCCCACGTGGAGCGCAGCAGGTGGGCATGGTTTCACTGCTCACAACGTGTATATCATGGCTGACAAA
CAGAAGAACGGTATCAAGGCCAACTTCAAGATCCGCCACAACATCGAAGACGGCGGCGTTCAGCTGGCTG
ATCACTACCAGCAGAACACCCCAATCGGCGACGGCCCTGTTCTGCTGCCTGACAACCACTACTTAAGCAT
CCAGTCTAAACTGTCCAAAGACCCAAACGAGAAGCGCGACCACATGGTTCTGCTGGAATTTGTTACCGCC
GCTGGCATCACCCACGGCATGGACGAACTGTACAAGGGCGGCACCGGGGGATCTATGGTTTCCAAAGGCG
AGGAACTGTTCACTGGTGTTGTTCCTATCCTGGTTGAACTGGACGGCGACGTTAACGGCCACAAATTCAG
CGTTAGCGGGGAAGGCGAAGGAGACGCTACCTACGGCAAGCTGACTCTGAAGTTCATCTGCACCACTGGC
AAGCTGCCTGTTCCTTGGCCTACCCTGGTTACTACCTTCTCCTATGGTGTTATGGTTTTCGCCAGATATC
CTGACCACATGAAGCAGCACGACTTCTTCAAGAGCGCCATGCCTGAGGGCTACGTTCAGGAACGCACCAT
CTTTTTCAAGGACGACGGCAACTATAAGACACGCGCTGAGGTTAAGTTCGAGGGCGACACTCTGGTTAAC
CGCATCGAGCTGAAGGGCATCGACTTCAAGGAGGACGGCAACATCCTGGGCCATAAGCTTGAATATAACA
CCAAGGTACCTGAAGCCGCCATCAGCCGCCTCATCACTTACCTCCGCATCCTGGAGGAGCTCGAAGCCCA
AGGCGTTCACCGCACTGCAAGCGAGCAGCTGGGCGAACTGGCACAGGTTACAGCATTCCAGGTTGACGAA
GATCTGTCCTATTTCGGTTCCTACGGCACCGACGGTGTTGGCTACACAGTCCCTGTCCTGAAGCGCGAGC
TGCGCCACATCCTGGGCCTGAACCGCAAGTGGGGCTTATGCATCGTTGGCATGGGCCGCCTCGGTAGTGC
ACTGGCAGACTGGCCGGGCTTTGGTGAATCTTTCGAACTGCGCGGCTTCTTCGACGTTGATCCAGGCATG
GTTGGGCGCCCTGTTCGCGGTGGCGTTATCGAGCATGTTGACCTCCTGCCACAGCGCGTCCCGGGTCGCA
TCGAGATCGCCCTGCTGACCGTTCCTCGCGAAGCTGCACAGAAGGCAGCCGACTTACTAGTCGCCGCTGG
TATCAAGGGAATTCTGAACTTCGCCCCTGTTGTTCTGGAGGTTCCTAAGGAAGTTGCTGTTGAAAACGTT
GATTTCCTGGCCGGCCTGACCCGCCTGAGCTTCGCAATCCTGAATCCTAAGTGGCGCGAGGAAATGATGG
GTTGACTCGACGAATTCATTGATCCTCGAGTGTACAAGTAAGGGGATCCCTAGTATAACTTCGTATAGCA
TACATTATACGAAGTTATGTCCCTCGAAGAGGTTCGAATTCGATATCAAGCTTATCGATAATCAACCTCT
GGATTACAAAATTTGTGAAAGATTGACTGGTATTCTTAACTATGTTGCTCCTTTTACGCTATGTGGATAC
GCTGCTTTAATGCCTTTGTATCATGCTATTGCTTCCCGTATGGCTTTCATTTTCTCCTCCTTGTATAAAT
CCTGGTTGCTGTCTCTTTATGAGGAGTTGTGGCCCGTTGTCAGGCAACGTGGCGTGGTGTGCACTGTGTT
TGCTGACGCAACCCCCACTGGTTGGGGCATTGCCACCACCTGTCAGCTCCTTTCCGGGACTTTCGCTTTC
CCCCTCCCTATTGCCACGGCGGAACTCATCGCCGCCTGCCTTGCCCGCTGCTGGACAGGGGCTCGGCTGT
TGGGCACTGACAATTCCGTGGTGTTGTCGGGGAAATCATCGTCCTTTCCTTGGCTGCTCGCCTGTGTTGC
CACCTGGATTCTGCGCGGGACGTCCTTCTGCTACGTCCCTTCGGCCCTCAATCCAGCGGACCTTCCTTCC
CGCGGCCTGCTGCCGGCTCTGCGGCCTCTTCCGCGTCTTCGCCTTCGCCCTCAGACGAGTCGGATCTCCC
TTTGGGCCGCCTCCCCGCATCGATACCGTCGACCCGGGCGGCCGCTTCGAGCAGACATGATAAGATACAT
TGATGAGTTTGGACAAACCACAACTAGAATGCAGTGAAAAAAATGCTTTATTTGTGAAATTTGTGATGCT
ATTGCTTTATTTGTAACCATTATAAGCTGCAATAAACAAGTTAACAACAACAATTGCATTCATTTTATGT
TTCAGGTTCAGGGGGAGATGTGGGAGGTTTTTTAAAGCAAGTAAAACCTCTACAAATGTGGTAAAATCGA
TAAGGATCTTCCTAGAGCATGGCTACGTAGATAAGTAGCATGGCGGGTTAATCATTAACTACAAGGAACC
CCTAGTGATGGAGTTGGCCACTCCCTCTCTGCGCGCTCGCTCGCTCACTGAGGCCGGGCGACCAAAGGTC
GCCCGACGCCCGGGCTTTGCCCGGGCGGCCTCAGTGAGCGAGCGAGCGCGCAGCTGCATTAATGAATCGG
CCAACGCGCGGGGAGAGGCGGTTTGCGTATTGGGCGCT
