>Addgene plasmid #73807 | pAAV-CAG-Peredox | addgene partial sequence | sequence record 140874 | pCAG-F 5'-GCAACGTGCTGGTTATTGTG-3'
CCCATAACTTCGTATAAAGTATCCTATACGAAGTTATACTAGAATTCGGTACCACCGGTGCTAGATTGGG
CCCACCATGGTTGCTAGCAAAGTTCCTGAAGCAGCCATTTCCAGACTGATTACTTACCTGAGAATTCTGG
AAGAGCTGGAAGCCCAAGGTGTACACCGCACCGCCTCCGAGCAACTGGGCGAGCTGGCCCAGGTCACCGC
CTTCCAGGTTGATAAGGACCTGTCCTACTTCGGCTCCTACGGCACTGACGGCGTTGGCTACACTGTACCG
GTCCTCAAGAGAGAACTGCGCCATATCCTCGGTCTGAACCGCAAATGGGGCCTGTGCATCGTGGGGATGG
GCCGCCTGGGATCCGCTCTTGCTGATTGGCCTGGTTTTGGCGAGAGCTTCGAGCTGCGCGGTTTCTTCGA
TGTTGACCCAGGTATGGTTGGTCGGCCGGTTCGCGGTGGTGTTATCGAACACGTTGATCTGCTGCCCCAG
CGCGTACCTGGTCGCATCGAAATCGCTCTGCTGACGGTTCCACGCGAGGCAGCACAGAAGGCTGCCGACC
TGCTGGTTGCCGCTGGCATCAAGGGCATCCTGAACTTCGCTCCAGTTGTACTGGAGGTTCCCAAGGAAGT
GGCTGTTGAGAACGTTGACATCCTGGCCGGTCTGACGCGTCTGAGCTTTGCCATTCTGAACCCCACGTGG
AGCGCAGCAGGTGGGCATGGTTTCACTGCTCACAACGTGTATATCATGGCTGACAAACAGAAGAACGGTA
TCAAGGCCAACTTCAAGATCCGCCACAACATCGAAGACGGCGGCGTTCAGCTGGCTGATCACTACCAGCA
GAACACCCCAATCGGCGACGGCCCTGTTCTGCTGCCTGACAACC
