>Addgene plasmid #73807 | pAAV-CAG-Peredox | addgene partial sequence | sequence record 140876 | WPRE-R 5'-CATAGCGTAAAAGGAGCAACA-3'
TTTTGTAATCCAGAGGTTGATTATCGATAAGCTTGATATCGAATTCGAACCTCTTCGAGGGACATAACTT
CGTATAATGTATGCTATACGAAGTTATACTAGGGATCCCCTTACTTGTACACTCGAGGATCAATGAATTC
GTCGAGTCAACCCATCATTTCCTCGCGCCACTTAGGATTCAGGATTGCGAAGCTCAGGCGGGTCAGGCCG
GCCAGGAAATCAACGTTTTCAACAGCAACTTCCTTAGGAACCTCCAGAACAACAGGGGCGAAGTTCAGAA
TTCCCTTGATACCAGCGGCGACTAGTAAGTCGGCTGCCTTCTGTGCAGCTTCGCGAGGAACGGTCAGCAG
GGCGATCTCGATGCGACCCGGGACGCGCTGTGGCAGGAGGTCAACATGCTCGATAACGCCACCGCGAACA
GGGCGCCCAACCATGCCTGGATCAACGTCGAAGAAGCCGCGCAGTTCGAAAGATTCACCAAAGCCCGGCC
AGTCTGCCAGTGCACTACCGAGGCGGCCCATGCCAACGATGCATAAGCCCCACTTGCGGTTCAGGCCCAG
GATGTGGCGCAGCTCGCGCTTCAGGACAGGGACTGTGTAGCCAACACCGTCGGTGCCGTAGGAACCGAAA
TAGGACAGATCTTCGTCAACCTGGAATGCTGTAACCTGTGCCAGTTCGCCCAGCTGCTCGCTTGCAGTGC
GGGTGAACGCCTTGGGCTTCGAGCTCCTCCAGGATGCGGAGGTAAGTGATGAGGCGGCTGATGGCGGCTT
CA
